>Addgene plasmid #240266 | pcDNA3.1+_TRE3G_luciferase | addgene full sequence | sequence record 487185 | Addgene NGS Result
GATGTACGGGCCAGATATACGCGTTGAGTTTACTCCCTATCAGTGATAGAGAACGTATGAAGAGTTTACT
CCCTATCAGTGATAGAGAACGTATGCAGACTTTACTCCCTATCAGTGATAGAGAACGTATAAGGAGTTTA
CTCCCTATCAGTGATAGAGAACGTATGACCAGTTTACTCCCTATCAGTGATAGAGAACGTATCTACAGTT
TACTCCCTATCAGTGATAGAGAACGTATATCCAGTTTACTCCCTATCAGTGATAGAGAACGTATAAGCTT
TAGGCGTGTACGGTGGGCGCCTATAAAAGCAGAGCTCGTTTAGTGAACCGTCAGATCGCCTGGAGCAATT
CCACAACACTTTTGTCTTATACCAACTTTCCGTACCACTTCCTACCCTCGTAAATAATACGACTCACTAT
AGGGAGACCCAAGCTGGATGGAAGATGCCAAAAACATTAAGAAGGGCCCAGCGCCATTCTACCCACTCGA
AGACGGGACCGCCGGCGAGCAGCTGCACAAAGCCATGAAGCGCTACGCCCTGGTGCCCGGCACCATCGCC
TTTACCGACGCACATATCGAGGTGGACATTACCTACGCCGAGTACTTCGAGATGAGCGTTCGGCTGGCAG
AAGCTATGAAGCGCTATGGGCTGAATACAAACCATCGGATCGTGGTGTGCAGCGAGAATAGCTTGCAGTT
CTTCATGCCCGTGTTGGGTGCCCTGTTCATCGGTGTGGCTGTGGCCCCAGCTAACGACATCTACAACGAG
CGCGAGCTGCTGAACAGCATGGGCATCAGCCAGCCCACCGTCGTATTCGTGAGCAAGAAAGGGCTGCAAA
AGATCCTCAACGTGCAAAAGAAGCTACCGATCATACAAAAGATCATCATCATGGATAGCAAGACCGACTA
CCAGGGCTTCCAAAGCATGTACACCTTCGTGACTTCCCATTTGCCACCCGGCTTCAACGAGTACGACTTC
GTGCCCGAGAGCTTCGACCGGGACAAAACCATCGCCCTGATCATGAACAGTAGTGGCAGTACCGGATTGC
CCAAGGGCGTAGCCCTACCGCACCGCACCGCTTGTGTCCGATTCAGTCATGCCCGCGACCCCATCTTCGG
CAACCAGATCATCCCCGACACCGCTATCCTCAGCGTGGTGCCATTTCACCACGGCTTCGGCATGTTCACC
ACGCTGGGCTACTTGATCTGCGGCTTTCGGGTCGTGCTCATGTACCGCTTCGAGGAGGAGCTATTCTTGC
GCAGCTTGCAAGACTATAAGATTCAATCTGCCCTGCTGGTGCCCACACTATTTAGCTTCTTCGCTAAGAG
CACTCTCATCGACAAGTACGACCTAAGCAACTTGCACGAGATCGCCAGCGGCGGGGCGCCGCTCAGCAAG
GAGGTAGGTGAGGCCGTGGCCAAACGCTTCCACCTACCAGGCATCCGCCAGGGCTACGGCCTGACAGAAA
CAACCAGCGCCATTCTGATCACCCCCGAAGGGGACGACAAGCCTGGCGCAGTAGGCAAGGTGGTGCCCTT
CTTCGAGGCTAAGGTGGTGGACTTGGACACCGGTAAGACACTGGGTGTGAACCAGCGCGGCGAGCTGTGC
GTCCGTGGCCCCATGATCATGAGCGGCTACGTTAACAACCCCGAGGCTACAAACGCTCTCATCGACAAGG
ACGGCTGGCTGCACAGCGGCGACATCGCCTACTGGGACGAGGACGAGCACTTCTTCATCGTGGACCGGCT
GAAGAGCCTGATCAAATACAAGGGCTACCAGGTAGCCCCAGCCGAACTGGAGAGCATCCTGCTGCAACAC
CCCAACATCTTCGACGCCGGGGTCGCCGGCCTGCCCGACGACGATGCCGGCGAGCTGCCCGCCGCAGTCG
TCGTGCTGGAACACGGTAAAACCATGACCGAGAAGGAGATCGTGGACTATGTGGCCAGCCAGGTTACAAC
CGCCAAGAAGCTGCGCGGTGGTGTTGTGTTCGTGGACGAGGTGCCTAAAGGACTGACCGGCAAGTTGGAC
GCCCGCAAGATCCGCGAGATTCTCATTAAGGCCAAGAAGGGCGGCAAGATCGCCGTGTCGACTGTTTAAG
TCTAGAGGGCCCGTTTAAACCCGCTGATCAGCCTCGACTGTGCCTTCTAGTTGCCAGCCATCTGTTGTTT
GCCCCTCCCCCGTGCCTTCCTTGACCCTGGAAGGTGCCACTCCCACTGTCCTTTCCTAATAAAATGAGGA
AATTGCATCGCATTGTCTGAGTAGGTGTCATTCTATTCTGGGGGGTGGGGTGGGGCAGGACAGCAAGGGG
GAGGATTGGGAAGACAATAGCAGGCATGCTGGGGATGCGGTGGGCTCTATGGCTTCTGAGGCGGAAAGAA
CCAGCTGGGGCTCTAGGGGGTATCCCC
[124 nt withheld, positions 2408-2531]
C
[91 nt withheld, positions 2533-2623]
A
[49 nt withheld, positions 2625-2673]
CCTTTGACGTTGGAGTCCACGTTCTTT
[37 nt withheld, positions 2701-2737]
ACCCTATCTCGGTCTATTCTTTTGATTTATAAGGGATTTTGCCGATTTCGGCCTATTGGTTAAAAAATGA
GCTGATTTAACAAAAATTTAACGCGAATTAATTCTGTGGAATGTGTGTCAGTTAGGGTGTGGAAAGTCCC
CAGGCTCCCCAGCAGGCAGAAGTATGCAAAGCATGCATCTCAATTAGTCAGCAACCAGGTGTGGAAAGTC
CCCAGGCTCCCCAGCAGGCAGAAGTATGCAAAGCATGCATCTCAATTAGTCAGCAACCATAGTCCCGCCC
CTAACTCCGCCCATCCCGCCCCTAACTCCGCCCAGTTCCGCCCATTCTCCGCCCCATGGCTGACTAATTT
TTTTTATTTATGCAGAGGCCGAGGCCGCCTCTGCCTCTGAGCTATTCCAGAAGTAGTGAGGAGGCTTTTT
TGGAGGCCTAGGCTTTTGCAAAAAGCTCCCGGGAGCTTGTATATCCATTTTCGGATCTGATCAAGAGACA
GGATGAGGATCGTTTCGCATGATTGAACAAGATGGATTGCACGCAGGTTCTCCGGCCGCTTGGGTGGAGA
GGCTATTCGGCTATGACTGGGCACAACAGACAATCGGCTGCTCTGATGCCGCCGTGTTCCGGCTGTCAGC
GCAGGGGCGCCCGGTTCTTTTTGTCAAGACCGACCTGTCCGGTGCCCTGAATGAACTGCAGGACGAGGCA
GCGCGGCTATCGTGGCTGGCCACGACGGGCGTTCCTTGCGCAGCTGTGCTCGACGTTGTCACTGAAGCGG
GAAGGGACTGGCTGCTATTGGGCGAAGTGCCGGGGCAGGATCTCCTGTCATCTCACCTTGCTCCTGCCGA
GAAAGTATCCATCATGGCTGATGCAATGCGGCGGCTGCATACGCTTGATCCGGCTACCTGCCCATTCGAC
CACCAAGCGAAACATCGCATCGAGCGAGCACGTACTCGGATGGAAGCCGGTCTTGTCGATCAGGATGATC
TGGACGAAGAGCATCAGGGGCTCGCGCCAGCCGAACTGTTCGCCAGGCTCAAGGCGCGCATGCCCGACGG
CGAGGATCTCGTCGTGACCCATGGCGATGCCTGCTTGCCGAATATCATGGTGGAAAATGGCCGCTTTTCT
GGATTCATCGACTGTGGCCGGCTGGGTGTGGCGGACCGCTATCAGGACATAGCGTTGGCTACCCGTGATA
TTGCTGAAGAGCTTGGCGGCGAATGGGCTGACCGCTTCCTCGTGCTTTACGGTATCGCCGCTCCCGATTC
GCAGCGCATCGCCTTCTATCGCCTTCTTGACGAGTTCTTCTGAGCGGGACTCTGGGGTTCGAAATGACCG
ACCAAGCGACGCCCAACCTGCCATCACGAGATTTCGATTCCACCGCCGCCTTCTATGAAAGGTTGGGCTT
CGGAATCGTTTTCCGGGACGCCGGCTGGATGATCCTCCAGCGCGGGGATCTCATGCTGGAGTTCTTCGCC
CACCCCAACTTGTTTATTGCAGCTTATAATGGTTACAAATAAAGCAATAGCATCACAAATTTCACAAATA
AAGCATTTTTTTCACTGCATTCTAGTTGTGGTTTGTCCAAACTCATCAATGTATCTTATCATGTCTGTAT
ACCGTCGACCTCTAGCTAGAGCTTGGCGTAATCATGGTCATAGCTGTTTCCTGTGTGAAATTGTTATCCG
CTCACAATTCCACACAACATACGAGCCGGAAGCATAAAGTGTAAAGCCTGGGGTGCCTAATGAGTGAGCT
AACTCACATTAATTGCGTTGCGCTCACTGCCCGCTTTCCAGTCGGGAAACCTGTCGTGCCAGCTGCATTA
ATGAATCGGCCAACGCGCGGGGAGAGGCGGTTTGCGTATTGGGCGCTCTTCCGCTTCCTCGCTCACTGAC
TCGCTGCGCTCGGTCGTTCGGCTGCGGCGAGCGGTATCAGCTCACTCAAAGGCGGTAATACGGTTATCCA
CAGAATCAGGGGATAACGCAGGAAAGAACATGTGAGCAAAAGGCCAGCAAAAGGCCAGGAACCGTAAAAA
GGCCGCGTTGCTGGCGTTTTTCCATAGGCTCCGCCCCCCTGACGAGCATCACAAAAATCGACGCTCAAGT
CAGAGGTGGCGAAACCCGACAGGACTATAAAGATACCAGGCGTTTCCCCCTGGAAGCTCCCTCGTGCGCT
CTCCTGTTCCGACCCTGCCGCTTACCGGATACCTGTCCGCCTTTCTCCCTTCGGGAAGCGTGGCGCTTTC
TCATAGCTCACGCTGTAGGTATCTCAGTTCGGTGTAGGTCGTTCGCTCCAAGCTGGGCTGTGTGCACGAA
CCCCCCGTTCAGCCCGACCGCTGCGCCTTATCCGGTAACTATCGTCTTGAGTCCAACCCGGTAAGACACG
ACTTATCGCCACTGGCAGCAGCCACTGGTAACAGGATTAGCAGAGCGAGGTATGTAGGCGGTGCTACAGA
GTTCTTGAAGTGGTGGCCTAACTACGGCTACACTAGAAGAACAGTATTTGGTATCTGCGCTCTGCTGAAG
CCAGTTACCTTCGGAAAAAGAGTTGGTAGCTCTTGATCCGGCAAACAAACCACCGCTGGTAGCGGTGGTT
TTTTTGTTTGCAAGCAGCAGATTACGCGCAGAAAAAAAGGATCTCAAGAAGATCCTTTGATCTTTTCTAC
GGGGTCTGACGCTCAGTGGAACGAAAACTCACGTTAAGGGATTTTGGTCATGAGATTATCAAAAAGGATC
TTCACCTAGATCCTTTTAAATTAAAAATGAAGTTTTAAATCAATCTAAAGTATATATGAGTAAACTTGGT
CTGACAGTTACCAATGCTTAATCAGTGAGGCACCTATCTCAGCGATCTGTCTATTTCGTTCATCCATAGT
TGCCTGACTCCCCGTCGTGTAGATAACTACGATACGGGAGGGCTTACCATCTGGCCCCAGTGCTGCAATG
ATACCGCGAGACCCACGCTCACCGGCTCCAGATTTATCAGCAATAAACCAGCCAGCCGGAAGGGCCGAGC
GCAGAAGTGGTCCTGCAACTTTATCCGCCTCCATCCAGTCTATTAATTGTTGCCGGGAAGCTAGAGTAAG
TAGTTCGCCAGTTAATAGTTTGCGCAACGTTGTTGCCATTGCTACAGGCATCGTGGTGTCACGCTCGTCG
TTTGGTATGGCTTCATTCAGCTCCGGTTCCCAACGATCAAGGCGAGTTACATGATCCCCCATGTTGTGCA
AAAAAGCGGTTAGCTCCTTCGGTCCTCCGATCGTTGTCAGAAGTAAGTTGGCCGCAGTGTTATCACTCAT
GGTTATGGCAGCACTGCATAATTCTCTTACTGTCATGCCATCCGTAAGATGCTTTTCTGTGACTGGTGAG
TACTCAACCAAGTCATTCTGAGAATAGTGTATGCGGCGACCGAGTTGCTCTTGCCCGGCGTCAATACGGG
ATAATACCGCGCCACATAGCAGAACTTTAAAAGTGCTCATCATTGGAAAACGTTCTTCGGGGCGAAAACT
CTCAAGGATCTTACCGCTGTTGAGATCCAGTTCGATGTAACCCACTCGTGCACCCAACTGATCTTCAGCA
TCTTTTACTTTCACCAGCGTTTCTGGGTGAGCAAAAACAGGAAGGCAAAATGCCGCAAAAAAGGGAATAA
GGGCGACACGGAAATGTTGAATACTCATACTCTTCCTTTTTCAATATTATTGAAGCATTTATCAGGGTTA
TTGTCTCATGAGCGGATACATATTTGAATGTATTTAGAAAAATAAACAAATAGGGGTTCCGCGCACATTT
CCCCGAAAAGTGCCACCTGACGTCGACGGATCGGGAGATCTCCCGATCCCCTATGGTGCACTCTCAGTAC
AATCTGCTCTGATGCCGCATAGTTAAGCCAGTATCTGCTCCCTGCTTGTGTGTTGGAGGTCGCTGAGTAG
TGCGCGAGCAAAATTTAAGCTACAACAAGGCAAGGCTTGACCGACAATTGCATGAAGAATCTGCTTAGGG
TTAGGCGTTTTGCGCTGCTTCGC
Features (pLannotate 1.2.2; 18 found; start..end, strand, type, name):
     26..404     +  promoter       TRE3G promoter: 3rd-generation Tet-responsive promoter that can be activated by binding of Tet-On® 3G
    405..423     +  promoter       T7 promoter: promoter for bacteriophage T7 RNA polymerase
    438..2088    +  CDS            luciferase (fragment): firefly luciferase synthetic luc2 version of the luciferase gene
   2138..2362    +  polyA_signal   bGH poly(A) signal: bovine growth hormone polyadenylation signal
   2366..2387    +  promoter       SV40 promoter (fragment): SV40 enhancer and early promoter
   2408..2836    +  rep_origin     f1 ori (sequence partly withheld): f1 bacteriophage origin of replication; arrow indicates direction of (+) strand synthesis
   2850..3179    +  promoter       SV40 promoter: SV40 enhancer and early promoter
   3246..4037    +  CDS            neo: KKA2_KLEPN - Also known as kan, nptII. Experimental evidence at protein level: Swiss-Prot protein existence level 1. Resistance to kanamycin, neomycin, paromomycin, ribostamycin, butirosin and gentamicin B. From Klebsiella pneumoniae.
   4061..4219    +  CDS            ble (fragment): BLE_KLEPN - Experimental evidence at protein level: Swiss-Prot protein existence level 1. Binding protein with a strong affinity to the bleomycin family of antibiotics. Binds to CL990; an antimitotic-antibiotic compound. From Klebsiella pneumoniae.
   4214..4335    +  polyA_signal   SV40 poly(A) signal: SV40 polyadenylation signal
   4408..4424    -  protein_bind   lac operator: The lac repressor binds to the lac operator to inhibit transcription in E. coli. This inhibition can be relieved by adding lactose or isopropyl-β-D-thiogalactopyranoside (IPTG). lac repressor encoded by lacI
   4432..4462    -  promoter       lac promoter: promoter for the E. coli lac operon
   4477..4498    -  protein_bind   CAP binding site: CAP binding activates transcription in the presence of cAMP. E. coli catabolite activator protein
   4511..4603    -  CDS            lacI (fragment): lac repressor; lacI; The lac repressor binds to the lac operator to inhibit transcription in E. coli. This inhibition can be relieved by adding lactose or isopropyl-β-D-thiogalactopyranoside (IPTG).
   4786..5374    -  rep_origin     ori: high-copy-number ColE1/pMB1/pBR322/pUC origin of replication
   5545..6405    -  CDS            AmpR: β-lactamase; bla; confers resistance to ampicillin, carbenicillin, and related antibiotics
   6406..6510    -  promoter       AmpR promoter: bla
   6569..6621    -  misc_feature   bom (fragment): basis of mobility region from pBR322
