[The description below was written by a language model from this plasmid's Addgene catalogue record and pLannotate feature annotations shown in this document.]
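Description:
pcDNA3.1+_TRE3G_luciferase is a 6,750-nt mammalian expression and reporter plasmid built on the pcDNA3.1(+) backbone. A third-generation tetracycline-responsive promoter (TRE3G) sits upstream of the expression cassette, and the feature table shows no CMV promoter, which suggests that TRE3G has taken the place of the backbone's usual constitutive promoter. In E. coli the plasmid is maintained at high copy through a ColE1/pUC-type origin and selected with ampicillin via the β-lactamase gene. An f1 origin is also present. For mammalian cells, an SV40 early promoter drives the neomycin phosphotransferase gene, followed by an SV40 polyadenylation signal, which allows G418 selection of stable transfectants. The annotated short ble, lacI, bom and lac promoter/operator fragments appear to be backbone remnants with no evident role in the design.

The payload is firefly (Photinus pyralis) luciferase, annotated as the synthetic luc2 version. It lies downstream of TRE3G and a retained T7 promoter and is terminated by the bovine growth hormone polyadenylation signal. According to the depositor, the TRE3G element and the luciferase coding sequence were each PCR-amplified from earlier plasmids. TRE3G combines tet operator repeats with a minimal promoter, so it has low basal activity and fires only when a tetracycline-controlled transactivator binds. tTA binds in the absence of doxycycline, whereas rtTA (Tet-On 3G) binds in its presence. Luciferase output therefore gives a quantitative measure of transactivator function. The plasmid is intended as a circuit-responsive reporter for evaluating tTA/rtTA-3G transgene activity, and it was deposited in connection with work on directed evolution in mammalian cells.
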