Addgene plasmid #240266: pcDNA3.1+_TRE3G_luciferase
Purpose: Circuit-responsive (TRE3G promoter) expression of firefly luciferase. Used for evaluation of tTA/rtTA-3G transgene activity.
Depositing lab: Gregory Neely. Depositing organization: University of Sydney. Publication: A chimeric viral platform for directed evolution in mammalian cells. Cole AJ, Denes CE, Moreno CL, Hunault L, Dobson T, Hesselson D, Neely GG. Nat Commun. 2025 May 7;16(1):4250. doi: 10.1038/s41467-025-59438-2. PubMed 40335481.
Backbone
  Vector backbone: pcDNA3.1(+)
  Vector type: Mammalian Expression, Luciferase
  Selectable markers: Neomycin (select with G418)
Growth in bacteria
  Bacterial resistance: Ampicillin, 100 μg/mL
  Growth temperature: 37°C
  Growth strain: DH5alpha
  Copy number: High Copy
Gene/Insert
  Gene/Insert name: firefly luciferase (alt name: LUC)
  Species: Photinus pyralis
  Promoter: TRE3G
  Cloning method: Other
Resource information
  A portion of this plasmid was derived from a plasmid made by: Steven Carr, Samuel Myers (Addgene #97421), and Jeff Holst.
Terms and licenses: Academic/Nonprofit Terms; Industry Terms: Not Available to Industry
Depositor comments: The TRE3G sequence was PCR-amplified from Addgene #97421. The luciferase gene was PCR-amplified from plasmid pBCKS(HIV-1SDmCMVeGFP-P2A-luc2pre-IIU) described in Tiffen et al., 2010 (https://doi.org/10.1186/1476-4598-9-299)
How to cite: pcDNA3.1+_TRE3G_luciferase was a gift from Gregory Neely (Addgene plasmid # 240266 ; http://n2t.net/addgene:240266 ; RRID:Addgene_240266)
